Addgene plasmid #153939: pGBW-m4046409
Purpose: Yeast expression plasmid for SARS-CoV-2 S (surface glycoprotein)
Depositing lab: Ginkgo Bioworks & Benjie Chen. Depositing organization: Ginkgo Bioworks.
Backbone
  Vector backbone: AmpR; 2u URA3
  Backbone size w/o insert (bp): 4078
  Vector type: Yeast Expression
  Selectable markers: URA3
Growth in bacteria
  Bacterial resistance: Ampicillin, 100 μg/mL
  Growth temperature: 37°C
  Growth strain: DH5alpha
  Copy number: High Copy
Gene/Insert
  Gene/Insert name: SARS-CoV-2 S (surface glycoprotein) (alt names: Spike protein; S protein)
  Species: Severe acute respiratory syndrome coronavirus 2
  Insert size (bp): 3815
  Mutation: wt
  Entrez Gene: S (a.k.a. GU280_gp02, spike glycoprotein)
  Promoter: pGAL1
  Tag / fusion protein: Cleavable thrombin;StrepII (C terminal on backbone)
  Cloning method: Unknown
Resource information
  A portion of this plasmid was derived from a plasmid made by: GinkgoBioworks
Depositor comments: NCBI reference sequence: 43740568. Created by gene synthesis with Not1 site.
How to cite: pGBW-m4046409 was a gift from Ginkgo Bioworks & Benjie Chen (Addgene plasmid # 153939 ; http://n2t.net/addgene:153939 ; RRID:Addgene_153939)
