[The description below was written by a language model from this plasmid's Addgene catalogue record and pLannotate feature annotations shown in this document.]
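Description:
pGBW-m4046409 is a yeast episomal expression plasmid for producing the SARS-CoV-2 spike (S) surface glycoprotein in Saccharomyces cerevisiae. It is an E. coli–yeast shuttle vector. In bacteria it replicates from a high-copy ColE1/pUC-type origin and is selected with ampicillin through a β-lactamase gene that the annotation places downstream of a cat promoter. In yeast it is maintained by the 2μ origin, which supports multicopy episomal replication, and selected by complementation of uracil auxotrophy with URA3, a marker that can also be counterselected with 5-FOA. The bacterial module is insulated by short transcription terminators (tonB, T7Te and T3Te). A rop coding segment is annotated directly after AmpR, although the catalogue lists the plasmid as high copy.

The payload is the wild-type S open reading frame, made by gene synthesis from the NCBI reference gene. It sits between the GAL1 promoter and a CYC1 terminator fragment, so transcription is controlled by Gal4 and can be induced with galactose. The catalogue describes a backbone-encoded C-terminal tag made up of a thrombin cleavage site followed by StrepII. This would allow affinity capture of the protein on Strep-Tactin-type resins and later removal of the tag, but the tag is not annotated separately in the feature table. The sequenced record is 8,628 nt, somewhat larger than the sum of the listed backbone and insert sizes. The record gives the purpose only as yeast expression of spike protein, which fits inducible production of tagged S for purification and downstream study.
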