Features (pLannotate 1.2.2; 13 found; start..end, strand, type, name):
    984..1787    -  CDS            URA3: orotidine-5'-phosphate decarboxylase, required for uracil biosynthesis; S. cerevisiae URA3; yeast auxotrophic marker, counterselectable with 5-fluoroorotic acid (5-FOA)
   1788..1964    -  promoter       URA3 promoter (fragment): S. cerevisiae URA3
   2000..2172    -  terminator     CYC1 terminator (fragment): S. cerevisiae CYC1; transcription terminator for CYC1
   2243..6061    -  CDS            S: SPIKE_SARS2 - Experimental evidence at protein level: Swiss-Prot protein existence level 1. [Spike glycoprotein]: May down-regulate host tetherin (BST2) by lysosomal degradation, thereby counteracting its antiviral activity. From Severe acute respiratory syndrome coronavirus 2 (2019-nCoV) (SARS-CoV-2).
   6073..6514    -  promoter       GAL1 promoter: S. cerevisiae GAL1; inducible promoter, regulated by Gal4
   6581..6612    +  terminator     tonB terminator: bidirectional E. coli tonB-P14 transcription terminator
   6613..6715    +  promoter       cat promoter: promoter of the E. coli cat gene encoding chloramphenicol acetyltransferase
   6716..7576    +  CDS            AmpR: β-lactamase; bla; confers resistance to ampicillin, carbenicillin, and related antibiotics
   7577..7768    +  CDS            rop: Rop protein, which maintains plasmids at low copy number; rop
   7792..7819    +  terminator     T7Te terminator: phage T7 early transcription terminator
   7831..8418    -  rep_origin     ori: high-copy-number ColE1/pMB1/pBR322/pUC origin of replication
   8440..8469    -  terminator     T3Te terminator: phage T3 early transcription terminator
   8547..901     +  rep_origin     2μ ori (across the origin): yeast 2μ plasmid origin of replication
>Addgene plasmid #153939 | pGBW-m4046409 | addgene full sequence | sequence record 300502 | Ginkgo NGS Result
GGACTGTAACGAGCTACTAAAATATTGCGAATACCGCTTCCACAAACATTGCTCAAAAGTATCTCTTTGC
TATATATCTCTGTGCTATATCCCTATATAACCTACCCATCCACCTTTCGCTCCTTGAACTTGCATCTAAA
CTCGACCTCTACATTTTTTATGTTTATCTCTAGTATTACTCTTTAGACAAAAAAATTGTAGTAAGAACTA
TTCATAGAGTGAATCGAAAACAATACGAAAATGTAAACATTTCCTATACGTAGTATATAGAGACAAAATA
GAAGAAACCGTTCATAATTTTCTGACCAATGAAGAATCATCAACGCTATCACTTTCTGTTCACAAAGTAT
GCGCAATCCACATCGGTATAGAATATAATCGGGGATGCCTTTATCTTGAAAAAATGCACCCGCAGCTTCG
CTAGTAATCAGTAAACGCGGGAAGTGGAGTCAGGCTTTTTTTATGGAAGAGAAAATAGACACCAAAGTAG
CCTTCTTCTAACCTTAACGGACCTACAGTGCAAAAAGTTATCAAGAGACTGCATTATAGAGCGCACAAAG
GAGAAAAAAAGTAATCTAAGATGCTTTGTTAGAAAAATAGCGCTCTCGGGATGCATTTTTGTAGAACAAA
AAAGAAGTATAGATTCTTTGTTGGTAAAATAGCGCTCTCGCGTTGCATTTCTGTTCTGTAAAAATGCAGC
TCAGATTCTTTGTTTGAAAAATTAGCGCTCTCGCGTTGCATTTTTGTTTTACAAAAATGAAGCACAGATT
CTTCGTTGGTAAAATAGCGCTTTCGCGTTGCATTTCTGTTCTGTAAAAATGCAGCTCAGATTCTTTGTTT
GAAAAATTAGCGCTCTCGCGTTGCATTTTTGTTCTACAAAATGAAGCACAGATGCTTCGTTACTCGGGTA
ATAACTGATATAATTAAATTGAAGCTCTAATTTGTGAGTTTAGTATACATGCATTTACTTATAATACAGT
TTTTTAGTTTTGCTGGCCGCATCTTCTCAAATATGCTTCCCAGCCTGCTTTTCTGTAACGTTCACCCTCT
ACCTTAGCATCCCTTCCCTTTGCAAATAGTCCTCTTCCAACAATAATAATGTCAGATCCTGTAGAAACCA
CATCATCCACGGTTCTATACTGTTGACCCAATGCATCTCCCTTGTCATCTAAACCCACACCGGGTGTCAT
AATCAACCAATCGTAACCTTCATCTCTTCCACCCATGTCTCTTTGAGCAATAAAGCCGATAACAAAATCT
TTGTCGCTCTTCGCAATGTCAACAGTACCCTTAGTATATTCTCCAGTAGATAGGGAGCCCTTGCATGACA
ATTCTGCTAACATCAAAAGGCCTCTAGGTTCCTTTGTTACTTCTTCTGCCGCCTGCTTCAAACCGCTAAC
AATACCTGGGCCCACCACACCGTGTGCATTCGTAATGTCTGCCCATTCTGCTATTCTGTATACACCCGCA
GAGTACTGCAATTTGACTGTATTACCAATGTCAGCAAATTTTCTGTCCTCGAAGAGTAAAAAATTGTACT
TGGCGGATAATGCCTTTAGCGGCTTAACTGTGCCCTCCATGGAAAAATCAGTCAAGATATCCACATGTGT
TTTTAGTAAACAAATTTTGGGACCTAATGCTTCAACTAACTCCAGTAATTCCTTGGTGGTACGAACATCC
AATGAAGCACACAAGTTTGTTTGCTTTTCGTGCATGATATTAAATAGCTTGGCAGCAACAGGACTAGGAT
GAGTAGCAGCACGTTCCTTATATGTAGCTTTCGACATGATTTATCTTCGTTTCCTGCACGTTTTTGTTCT
GTGCAGTTGGGTTAAGAATACTGGGCAATTTCATGTTTCTTCAACACTACATATGCGTATATATACCAAT
CTAAGTCTGTGCTCCTTCCTTCGTTCTTCCTTCTGTTCGGAGATTACCGAATCAAAAAAATTTCAAGGAA
ACCGTGTACTGCAGTGCACTAGTGGTTCGGCGGCCGCTTTGTACAGAAAAAAAAGAAAAATTTGAAATAT
AAATAACGTTCTTAATACTAACATAACTATTAAAAAAAATAAATAGGGACCTAGACTTCAGGTTGTCTAA
CTCCTTCCTTTTCGGTTAGAGCGGATGTGGGAGGAGGGCGTGAATGTAAGCGTGACATAACTAATTACAT
GATATCGACAAAGGAAAAGGGGCCTGTTTATTTTTCAAACTGCGGATGGCTCCAAGAACCTCTCGGCACG
AGTGTGTAATGTAATTTGACTCCTTTGAGCACTGGCTCAGAGTCGTCTTCATCAAATTTGCAGCAGGATC
CACAAGAACAACAGCCCTTGAGACAACTACAGCAACTGGTCATACAGCAAAGCATAATTGTCACCATTAC
TATGGCAATCAAGCCAGCTATAAAACCTAGCCAAATGTACCATGGCCATTTTATATACTGCTCATACTTT
CCAAGTTCTTGGAGATCGATGAGAGATTCATTTAAATTCTTGGCAACCTCATTGAGGCGGTCAATTTCTT
TTTGAATGTTTACAACTGAAGCATTAATGCCAGAGATGTCACCTAAATCAACATCTGGTGATGTATGATT
CTTAAAATATTTATCTAACTCCTCCTTGAATGAGTCTAATTCAGGTTGCAAAGGATCATAAACTGTGTTG
TTGACAATTCCTATTACAACATCACAGTTACCAGACACAAATGTGTTGTCTGTAGTAATGATTTGTGGTT
CATAAAAATTCCTTTGTGTTACAAACCAGTGTGTGCCATTTGAAACAAAGACACCTTCACGAGGAAAGTG
TGCTTTTCCATCATGACAAATGGCAGGAGCAGTTGTGAAGTTCTTTTCTTGTGCAGGGACATAAGTCACA
TGCAAGAAGACTACACCATGAGGTGCTGACTGAGGGAAGGACATAAGATGATAGCCCTTTCCACAAAAAT
CAACTCTTTTTGATTGTCCAAGTACACACTCTGACATTTTAGTAGCAGCAAGATTAGCAGAAGCTCTGAT
TTCTGCAGCTCTAATTAATTGTTGAGTCACATATGTCTGCAAACTTTGAAGTCTGCCTGTGATCAACCTA
TCAATTTGCACTTCAGCCTCAACTTTGTCAAGACGTGAAAGGATATCATTTAAAACACTTGAAATTGCAC
CAAAATTGGAGCTAAGTTGTTTAACAAGCGTGTTTAAAGCTTGTGCATTTTGGTTGACCACATCTTGAAG
TTTTCCAAGTGCACTTGCTGTGGAAGAAAGTGAGTCTTGAATTTTGCCAATAGCACTATTAAATTGGTTG
GCAATCAATTTTTGGTTCTCATAGAGAACATTCTGTGTAACTCCAATACCATTAAACCTATAAGCCATTT
GCATAGCAAATGGTATTTGTAATGCAGCACCTGCACCAAAGGTCCAACCAGAAGTGATTGTACCCGCTAA
CAGTGCAGAAGTGTATTGAGCAATCATTTCATCTGTGAGCAAAGGTGGCAAAACAGTAAGGCCGTTAAAC
TTTTGTGCACAAATGAGGTCTCTAGCAGCAATATCACCAAGGCAATCACCATATTGTTTGATGAAGCCAG
CATCTGCAAGTGTCACTTTGTTGAAAAGTAGATCTTCAATAAATGACCTCTTGCTTGGTTTTGATGGATC
TGGTAATATTTGTGAAAAATTAAAACCACCAAAATCTTTAATTGGTGGTGTTTTGTAAATTTGTTTGACT
TGTGCAAAAACTTCTTGGGTGTTTTTGTCTTGTTCAACAGCTATTCCAGTTAAAGCACGGTTTAATTGTG
TACAAAAACTGCCATATTGCAACAAAAGATTGCTGCATTCAGTTGAATCACCACAAATGTACATTGTACA
ATCTACTGATGTCTTGGTCATAGACACTGGTAGAATTTCTGTGGTAACACTAATAGTAAAATTTGTGGGT
ATGGCAATAGAGTTATTAGAGTAAGCAACTGAATTTTCTGCACCAAGTGACATAGTGTAGGCAATGATGG
ATTGACTAGCTACACTACGTGCCCGCCGAGGAGAATTAGTCTGAGTCTGATAACTAGCGCATATACCTGC
ACCAATGGGTATGTCACACTCATATGAGTTGTTGACATGTTCAGCCCCTATTAAACAGCCTGCACGTGTT
TGAAAAACATTAGAACCTGTAGAATAAACACGCCAAGTAGGAGTAAGTTGATCTGCATGAATAGCAACAG
GGACTTCTGTGCAGTTAACATCCTGATAAAGAACAGCAACCTGGTTAGAAGTATTTGTTCCTGGTGTTAT
AACACTGACACCACCAAAAGAACATGGTGTAATGTCAAGAATCTCAAGTGTCTGTGGATCACGGACAGCA
TCAGTAGTGTCAGCAATGTCTCTGCCAAATTGTTGGAAAGGCAGAAACTTTTTGTTAGACTCAGTAAGAA
CACCTGTGCCTGTTAAACCATTGAAGTTGAAATTGACACATTTGTTTTTAACCAAATTAGTAGACTTTTT
AGGTCCACAAACAGTTGCTGGTGCATGTAGAAGTTCAAAAGAAAGTACTACTACTCTGTATGGTTGGTAA
CCAACACCATTAGTGGGTTGGAAACCATATGATTGTAAAGGAAAGTAACAATTAAAACCTTCAACACCAT
TACAAGGTGTGCTACCGGCCTGATAGATTTCAGTTGAAATATCTCTCTCAAAAGGTTTGAGATTAGACTT
CCTAAACAATCTATACAGGTAATTATAATTACCACCAACCTTAGAATCAAGATTGTTAGAATTCCAAGCT
ATAACGCAGCCTGTAAAATCATCTGGTAATTTATAATTATAATCAGCAATCTTTCCAGTTTGCCCTGGAG
CGATTTGTCTGACTTCATCACCTCTAATTACAAATGAATCTGCATAGACATTAGTAAAGCAGAGATCATT
TAATTTAGTAGGAGACACTCCATAACACTTAAAAGTGGAAAATGATGCGGAATTATATAGGACAGAATAA
TCAGCAACACAGTTGCTGATTCTCTTCCTGTTCCAAGCATAAACAGATGCAAATCTGGTGGCGTTAAAAA
CTTCACCAAAAGGGCACAAGTTTGTAATATTAGGAAATCTAACAATAGATTCTGTTGGTTGGACTCTAAA
GTTAGAAGTTTGATAGATTCCTTTTTCTACAGTGAAGGATTTCAACGTACACTTTGTTTCTGAGAGAGGG
TCAAGTGCACAGTCTACAGCATCTGTAATGGTTCCATTTTCATTATATTTTAATAGAAAAGTCCTAGGTT
GAAGATAACCCACATAATAAGCTGCAGCACCAGCTGTCCAACCTGAAGAAGAATCACCAGGAGTCAAATA
ACTTCTATGTAAAGCAAGTAAAGTTTGAAACCTAGTGATGTTAATACCTATTGGCAAATCTACCAATGGT
TCTAAAGCCGAAAAACCCTGAGGGAGATCACGCACTAAATTAATAGGCGTGTGCTTAGAATATATTTTAA
AATAACCATCAATATTCTTAAACACAAATTCCCTAAGATTTTTGAAATTACCCTGTTTTCCTTCAAGGTC
CATAAGAAAAGGCTGAGAGACATATTCAAAAGTGCAATTATTCGCACTAGAATAAACTCTGAACTCACTT
TCCATCCAACTTTTGTTGTTTTTGTGGTAATAAACACCCAAAAATGGATCATTACAAAATTGAAATTCAC
AGACTTTAATAACAACATTAGTAGCGTTATTAACAATAAGTAGGGACTGGGTCTTCGAATCTAAAGTAGT
ACCAAAAATCCAGCCTCTTATTATGTTAGACTTCTCAGTGGAAGCAAAATAAACACCATCATTAAATGGT
AGGACAGGGTTATCAAACCTCTTAGTACCATTGGTCCCAGAGACATGTATAGCATGGAACCAAGTAACAT
TGGAAAAGAAAGGTAAGAACAAGTCCTGAGTTGAATGTAAAACTGAGGATCTGAAAACTTTGTCAGGGTA
ATAAACACCACGTGTGAAAGAATTAGTGTATGCAGGGGGTAATTGAGTTCTGGTTGTAAGATTAACACAC
TGACTAGAGACTAGTGGCAATAAAACAAGAAAAACAAACATTATAGTTTTTTCTCCTTGACGTTAAAGTA
TAGAGGTATATTAACAATTTTTTGTTGATACTTTTATGACATTTGAATAAGAAGTAATACAAACTGAAAA
TGTTGAAAGTATTAGTTAAAGTGGTTATGCAGCTTTTCCATTTATATATCTGTTAATAGATCAAAAATCA
TCGCTTCGCTGATTAATTACCCCAGAAATAAGGCTAAAAAACTAATCGCATTATCATCCTATGGTTGTTA
ATTTGATTCGTTAATTTGAAGGTTTGTGGGGCCAGGTTACTGCCAATTTTTCCTCTTCATAACCATAAAA
GCTAGTATTGTAGAATCTTTATTGTTCGGAGCAGTGCGGCGCGAGGCACATCTGCGTTTCAGGAACGCGA
CCGGTGAAGACGAGGACGCACGGAGGAGAGTCTTCCGTCGGAGGGCTGTCGCCCGCTCGGCGGCTTCTAA
TCCGTACTTCAATATAGCAAGCGGCCGCTCTAACTGACCATTTAAATCATACCTGACCTCCATAGCAGAA
AGTCAAAAGCCTCCGACCGGAGGCTTTTGACTTGATCGGCACGTAAGAGGTTCCAACTTTCACCATAATG
AAATAAGATCACTACCGGGCGTATTTTTTGAGTTATCGAGATTTTCAGGAGCTAAGGAAGCTAAAATGAG
TATTCAACATTTCCGTGTCGCCCTTATTCCCTTTTTTGCGGCATTTTGCCTTCCTGTTTTTGCTCACCCA
GAAACGCTGGTGAAAGTAAAAGATGCTGAAGATCAGTTGGGTGCACGAGTGGGTTACATCGAACTGGATC
TCAACAGCGGTAAGATCCTTGAGAGTTTACGCCCCGAAGAACGTTTTCCAATGATGAGCACTTTTAAAGT
TCTGCTATGTGGCGCGGTATTATCCCGTATTGACGCCGGGCAAGAGCAACTCGGTCGCCGCATACACTAT
TCTCAGAATGACTTGGTTGAGTACTCACCAGTCACAGAAAAGCATCTCACGGATGGCATGACAGTAAGAG
AATTATGCAGTGCTGCCATAACCATGAGTGATAACACTGCGGCCAACTTACTTCTGGCAACGATCGGAGG
ACCGAAGGAGCTAACCGCTTTTTTGCACAACATGGGGGATCATGTAACTCGCCTTGATCGTTGGGAACCG
GAGCTGAATGAAGCCATACCAAACGACGAGCGTGACACCACGATGCCTGTAGCAATGGCAACAACGTTGC
GCAAACTATTAACTGGCGAACTACTTACTCTAGCTTCCCGGCAACAATTAATAGACTGGATGGAGGCGGA
TAAAGTTGCAGGATCACTTCTGCGCTCGGCCCTCCCGGCTGGCTGGTTTATTGCTGATAAATCTGGAGCC
GGTGAGCGTGGGTCTCGCGGTATCATTGCAGCACTGGGGCCAGATGGTAAGCCCTCCCGCATCGTAGTTA
TCTACACGACGGGGAGTCAGGCAACTATGGATGAACGAAATAGACAGATCGCTGAGATAGGTGCCTCACT
GATTAAGCATTGGTAAGTGACCAAACAGGAAAAAACCGCCCTTAACATGGCCCGCTTTATCAGAAGCCAG
ACATTAACGCTTCTGGAGAAACTCAACGAGCTGGACGCGGATGAACAGGCAGACATCTGTGAATCGCTTC
ACGACCACGCTGATGAGCTTTACCGCAGCTGCCTCGCGCGTTTCGGTGATGACGGTGAAAACCTCTGATG
AGGGCCCAAATGTAATCACCTGGCTCACCTTCGGGTGGGCCTTTCTGCGTTGCTGGCGTTTTTCCATAGG
CTCCGCCCCCCTGACGAGCATCACAAAAATCGATGCTCAAGTCAGAGGTGGCGAAACCCGACAGGACTAT
AAAGATACCAGGCGTTTACCCCTGGAAGCTCCCTCGTGCGCTCTCCTGTTCCGACCCTGCCGCTTACCGG
ATACCTGTCCGCCTTTCTCCCTTCGGGAAGCGTGGCGCTTTCTCATAGCTCACGCTGTAGGTATCTCAGT
TCGGTGTAGGTCGTTCGCTCCAAGCTGGGCTGTGTGCACGAACCCCCCGTTCAGCCCGACCGCTGCGCCT
TATCCGGTAACTATCGTCTTGAGTCCAACCCGGTAAGACACGACTTATCGCCACTGGCAGCAGCCACTGG
TAACAGGATTAGCAGAGCGAGGTATGTAGGCGGTGCTACAGAGTTCTTGAAGTGGTGGCCTAACTACGGC
TACACTAGAAGAACAGTATTTGGTATCTGCGCTCTGCTGAAGCCAGTTACCTCGGAAAAAGAGTTGGTAG
CTCTTGATCCGGCAAACAAACCACCGCTGGTAGCGGTGGTTTTTTTGTTTGCAAGCAGCAGATTACGCGC
AGAAAAAAAGGATCTCAAGAAGATCCTTTGATTTTCTACCGAAGAAAGGCCCACCCGTGAAGGTGAGCCA
GTGAGTTGATTGCAGTCCAGTTACGCTGGAGTCAAGCTTGTAACACGCGGCCGCTCGGGAAGTTCCTATT
CTCTAGCTAGAAAGTATAGGAACTTCAGAGCGCTTTTGAAAACCAAAAGCGCTCTGATGACGCACTTTCA
AAAAACCAAAAACGCACC
